Addgene plasmid #59456: pLV-Enh eGFP Reporter-huKC2-IGR21
Purpose: Lentiviral GFP reporter for testing enhancer activity in different cell types. Insert is an enhancer identified in the intergenic region of the human keratin type II cluster.
Depositing lab: Benjamin Yu. Depositing organization: University of California, San Diego (UCSD).
Backbone
  Vector backbone: Brachyury-eGFP
  Backbone size w/o insert (bp): 7967
  Total vector size (bp): 8656
  Modifications to backbone: Original vector is Brachyury-eGFP (Kita-Matsuo et al. 2009) with the Brachyury promoter cloned out and replaced with the minimal Hsp68 promoter from the Hsp68-lacZ-Gateway plasmid (Pennacchio et al. 2006)
  Vector type: Lentiviral
Growth in bacteria
  Bacterial resistance: Ampicillin, 100 μg/mL
  Growth temperature: 37°C
  Growth strain: Stbl3
  Copy number: High Copy
Gene/Insert
  Gene/Insert name: huKrt1 3’intergenic region (alt name: hg18 chr12: 51342842-51343530)
  Species: H. sapiens (human)
  Insert size (bp): 689
  Promoter: Mu Hsp68 minimal promoter
  Cloning method: Gateway Cloning
  Sequencing primers: 5′ CGATCCTGTAGTTGTAACCATTCATTATTAG; 3′ CCCAGCCCCGCAGCT
Terms and licenses: Academic/Nonprofit Terms; Industry Terms: Not Available to Industry
Depositor comments: Please note that the final plasmid sequence is post-Gateway recombination. The plasmid contains attB sites (not attR sites as the map implies).
How to cite: pLV-Enh eGFP Reporter-huKC2-IGR21 was a gift from Benjamin Yu (Addgene plasmid # 59456 ; http://n2t.net/addgene:59456 ; RRID:Addgene_59456)
