[The description below was written by a language model from this plasmid's Addgene catalogue record.]
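Description:
pLV-Enh eGFP Reporter-huKC2-IGR21 is a lentiviral enhancer-reporter plasmid of about 8.7 kb, built on the Brachyury-eGFP lentiviral backbone. In the parent vector the Brachyury promoter was removed and replaced with the minimal mouse Hsp68 promoter taken from an Hsp68-lacZ Gateway reporter plasmid. This yields a general-purpose destination vector in which candidate regulatory DNA can be placed next to a weak basal promoter driving eGFP. The plasmid is maintained at high copy in bacteria under ampicillin selection, and the recorded host is a recombination-deficient strain of the kind commonly used to keep the repeated lentiviral LTR sequences stable. No feature table is supplied, so the specific lentiviral elements, the origin of replication and any mammalian selection marker are not stated in the record.

The insert is a 689 bp human fragment from the intergenic region 3' of KRT1 within the keratin type II gene cluster on chromosome 12, which the depositors identified as an enhancer. It was introduced by Gateway recombination. The depositor notes that the final plasmid therefore carries attB sites flanking the insert, not the attR sites that the associated map suggests. A minimal Hsp68 promoter generally gives little expression without a nearby active enhancer, so eGFP fluorescence reports the activity of the cloned fragment. Lentiviral delivery allows the reporter to be integrated into a range of cell types. This supports the stated purpose of comparing enhancer activity across different cellular contexts, for example to ask whether the keratin cluster element is active in a cell-type-restricted way.
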