>Addgene plasmid #59456 | pLV-Enh eGFP Reporter-huKC2-IGR21 | addgene partial sequence | sequence record 95638 | pRRL5primeMCS-F 5'-tgaacggatctcgacggtat-3'
CAGTGCAGGGGAAAGAATAGTAGACATAATAGCAACAGACATACAAACTAAAGAATTACAAAAACAAATT
ACAAAAATTCAAAATTTTATCGATCACGAGACTAGCCTCGAGAAGCTTGATATCGAATTCCATCACAAGT
TTGTACAAAAAAGCAGGCTTCGATCCTGTAGTTGTAACCATTCATTATTAGCATTCACAGATGAACATTT
GGTTGTCTTCATTCACACTGTGCTAACTACTAAGGTGTGCTTGGGATCGGAGAAACCCCGCTGGGTTCCA
AAGGGAGTGCCCTGTTTTTGGCTGCCTTCTTCTCAGTAATCCTCTCTCTTGGCTTGGTAATGGATAAACA
AGGTTTCCATGATGAAGACATAAGGCTTTGAGGAAAGGTGGTGTGGCAGGAGCCTCATGCCACCTCATTG
GCACTTCTGACCTGCCATGTGGCACCATGGAGGGGTGCACAGCTGGCAGGACCTGGGCAAATGCAGTCTG
TCCTATAGCAGGACAGTCATCAAGCTGTGGTTACTAGGAGTCTGATNAAACAAGGATTGGACCATCTTGC
CCCTGTAACCACCCTATTAGCTCCTTTCCTGGCCATCTGCAGGGATGTGAATAGGAGGAGCAGTTGGTCT
GATGCCTTAACAG
