>Addgene plasmid #59456 | pLV-Enh eGFP Reporter-huKC2-IGR21 | addgene partial sequence | sequence record 96703 | EGFP-N 5'-CGTCGCCGTCCAGCTCGACCAG-3'
TTGCTCACCATGGTGGCGACCGGTGCGCTCCGCGGCGTGGATGCTCCGGGGAAAGTTGCGCTCCGCGGCA
GGGATGCTCCTGGGAAGGTTGCGCTCCGCGGCAGGGATGCTCTGGGGAAGGCTGGTCCTGGCCGAGGATC
GGGAACGCGCCGCTCGCTCTGCTTCTCTTGTCTTCGCTTGTCTCTGGATGGAACCAGATTTGGTTCTGAG
TAGCTGTCAGCGTCTGGTGACCTGCTCGCCGCCCTGCGCCTTTAAGGAGTCTTCACCGGCCCCGCCCACT
CTCCGCTGGGCCAATCAGCGAGCCGGAGGAGGCCTTGGGGCCAGGAATCTTCCAGCAGTTTCGCGTCTGG
TGGAGCTTCCCCGCCTCCCTTGAGTAATCGGAGTTGTGGGTTCCGCCCTTGTCCAGAACTCTCCAGAGGT
TTCTGGGGTTCACTGGAGAGTACGGATTCCTGAGGGGGAGGGTGTGGGGAAGTGCTGGTGCTACTAGTGA
CACTGTTGCTATGGCGACGCATTACTAAGGCCTGTGTGGAATGGACAAGAAAGATCACCTCTAGCTCGGT
GTTGTGTACAGTTTGTTGTGATTTGTGGGGTTTCGCCAACTCGCACAGTTCTGAATATGGGGGTTAAAGG
CTA
